>Addgene plasmid #229797 | Bxb1-GA_CAG-rtTA-T2A-mTagBFP2 | addgene full sequence | sequence record 462055 | Addgene NGS Result
AGCGCCCAATACGCAAACCGCCTCTCCCCGCGCGTTGGCCGATTCATTAATGCAGCTGGCACGACAGGTT
TCCCGACTGGAAAGCGGGCAGTGAGCGCAACGCAATTAATGTGAGTTAGCTCACTCATTAGGCACCCCAG
GCTTTACACTTTATGCTTCCGGCTCGTATGTTGTGTGGAATTGTGAGCGGATAACAATTTCACACAGGAA
ACAGCTATGACCATGATTACGCCAAGCTTAATTCCCTCCCCAGCAGGCAGAAGTATGCAAAGCATGCATC
TCAATTAGTCAGCAACCATAGTCCCGCCCCTAACTCCGCCCATCCCGCCCCTAACTCCGCCCAGTTCCGC
CCATTCTCCGCCCCATGGCTGACTAATTTTTTTTATTTATGCAGAGGCCGAGGCCGCCTCGGCCTCTGAG
CTATTCCAGAAGTAGTGAGGAGGCTTTTTTGGAGGCCTAGGCTTTTGCAAAAAGCTTTGCAAAGATGGAT
AAAGTTTTAAACAGAGAGGAATCTTTGCAGCTAATGGACCTTCTAGGTCTTGAAAGGAGTGGGAATTGGC
TCCGGTGCCCGTCAGTGGGCAGAGCGCACATCGCCCACAGTCCCCGAGAAGTTGGGGGGAGGGGTCGGCA
ATTGAACCGGTGCCTAGAGAAGGTGGCGCGGGGTAAACTGGGAAAGTGATGTCGTGTACTGGCTCCGCCT
TTTTCCCGAGGGTGGGGGAGAACCGTATATAAGTGCAGTAGTCGCCGTGAACGTTCTTTTTCGCAACGGG
TTTGCCGCCAGAACACAGGTAAGTGCCGTGTGTGGTTCCCGCGGGCCTGGCCTCTTTACGGGTTATGGCC
CTTGCGTGCCTTGAATTACTTCCACCTGGCTGCAGTACGTGATTCTTGATCCCGAGCTTCGGGTTGGAAG
TGGGTGGGAGAGTTCGAGGCCTTGCGCTTAAGGAGCCCCTTCGCCTCGTGCTTGAGTTGAGGCCTGGCCT
GGGCGCTGGGGCCGCCGCGTGCGAATCTGGTGGCACCTTCGCGCCTGTCTCGCTGCTTTCGATAAGTCTC
TAGCCATTTAAAATTTTTGATGACCTGCTGCGACGCTTTTTTTCTGGCAAGATAGTCTTGTAAATGCGGG
CCAAGATCTGCACACTGGTATTTCGGTTTTTGGGGCCGCGGGCGGCGACGGGGCCCGTGCGTCCCAGCGC
ACATGTTCGGCGAGGCGGGGCCTGCGAGCGCGGCCACCGAGAATCGGACGGGGGTAGTCTCAAGCTGGCC
GGCCTGCTCTGGTGCCTGGCCTCGCGCCGCCGTGTATCGCCCCGCCCTGGGCGGCAAGGCTGGCCCGGTC
GGCACCAGTTGCGTGAGCGGAAAGATGGCCGCTTCCCGGCCCTGCTGCAGGGAGCTCAAAATGGAGGACG
CGGCGCTCGGGAGAGCGGGCGGGTGAGTCACCCACACAAAGGAAAAGGGCCTTTCCGTCCTCAGCCGTCG
CTTCATGTGACTCCACGGAGTACCGGGCGCCGTCCAGGCACCTCGATTAGTTCTCGAGCTTTTGGAGTAC
GTCGTCTTTAGGTTGGGGGGAGGGGTTTTATGCGATGGAGTTTCCCCACACTGAGTGGGTGGAGACTGAA
GTTAGGCCAGCTTGGCACTTGATGTAATTCTCCTTGGAATTTGCCCTTTTTGAGTTTGGATCTTGGTTCA
TTCTCAAGCCTCAGACAGTGGTTCAAAGTTTTTTTCTTCCATTTCAGGTGTCGTGAGGAATTCGCCACCA
TGGCCGGCTTGTCGACGACGGCGGACTCCGTCGTCAGGATCATCCGGATCCGGATCCGAAGTTCCTATTC
CGAAGTTCCTATTCTCTAGAAAGTATAGGAACTTCATGATATTCGGCAAGCAGGCATCGACTAGTTAATT
AAGCTCGACATTGATTATTGACTAGTTATTAATAGTAATCAATTACGGGGTCATTAGTTCATAGCCCATA
TATGGAGTTCCGCGTTACATAACTTACGGTAAATGGCCCGCCTGGCTGACCGCCCAACGACCCCCGCCCA
TTGACGTCAATAATGACGTATGTTCCCATAGTAACGCCAATAGGGACTTTCCATTGACGTCAATGGGTGG
AGTATTTACGGTAAACTGCCCACTTGGCAGTACATCAAGTGTATCATATGCCAAGTACGCCCCCTATTGA
CGTCAATGACGGTAAATGGCCCGCCTGGCATTATGCCCAGTACATGACCTTATGGGACTTTCCTACTTGG
CAGTACATCTACGTATTAGTCATCGCTATTACCATGGTCGAGGTGAGCCCCACGTTCTGCTTCACTCTCC
CCATCTCCCCCCCCTCCCCACCCCCAATTTTGTATTTATTTATTTTTTAATTATTTTGTGCAGCGATGGG
GGCGGGGGGGGGGGGCGCGCGCCAGGCGGGGCGGGGCGGGGCGAGGGGCGGGGCGGGGCGAGGCGGAGAG
GTGCGGCGGCAGCCAATCAGAGCGGCGCGCTCCGAAAGTTTCCTTTTATGGCGAGGCGGCGGCGGCGGCG
GCCCTATAAAAAGCGAAGCGCGCGGCGGGCGGGAGTCGCTGCGCGCTGCCTTCGCCCCGTGCCCCGCTCC
GCCGCCGCCTCGCGCCGCCCGCCCCGGCTCTGACTGACCGCGTTACTCCCACAGGTGAGCGGGCGGGACG
GCCCTTCTCCTCCGGGCTGTAATTAGCGCTTGGTTTAATGACGGCTTGTTTCTTTTCTGTGGCTGCGTGA
AAGCCTTGAGGGGCTCCGGGAGGGCCCTTTGTGCGGGGGGAGCGGCTCGGGGGGTGCGTGCGTGTGTGTG
TGCGTGGGGAGCGCCGCGTGCGGCTCCGCGCTGCCCGGCGGCTGTGAGCGCTGCGGGCGCGGCGCGGGGC
TTTGTGCGCTCCGCAGTGTGCGCGAGGGGAGCGCGGCCGGGGGCGGTGCCCCGCGGTGCGGGGGGGGCTG
CGAGGGGAACAAAGGCTGCGTGCGGGGTGTGTGCGTGGGGGGGTGAGCAGGGGGTGTGGGCGCGTCGGTC
GGGCTGCAACCCCCCCTGCACCCCCCTCCCCGAGTTGCTGAGCGCGGCCCGGCTTCGGGTGCGGGGCTCC
GTACGGGGCGTGGCGCGGGGCTCGCCGTGCCGGGCGGGGGGTGGCGGCAGGTGGGGGTGCCGGGCGGCCC
CCGGAGCGCCGGCGGCTGTCGAGGCGCGGCGAGCCGCAGCCATTGCCTTTTATGGTAATCGTGCGAGAGG
GCGCAGGGACTTCCTTTGTCCCAAATCTGTGCGGAGCCGAAATCTGGGAGGCGCCGCCGCACCCCCTCTA
GCGGGCGCGGGGCGAAGCGGTGCGGCGCCGGCAGGAAGGAAATGGGCGGGGAGGGCCTTCGTGCGTCGCC
GCGCCGCCGTCCCCTTCTCCCTCTCCAGCCTCGGGGCTGTCCGCGGGGGGACGGCTGCCTTCGGGGGGGA
CGGGGCAGGGCGGGGTTCGGCTTCTGGCGTGTGACCGGCGGCTCTAGAGCCTCTGCTAACCATGTTCATG
CCTTCTTCTTTTTCCTACAGCTCCTGGGCAACGTGCTGGTTATTGTGCTGTCTCATCATTTTGGCAAAGA
ATGTCGACATGAGCCGGCTGGACAAGAGCAAAGTGATCAACAGCGCCCTGGAACTGCTGAACGGCGTGGG
CATCGAGGGCCTGACCACCCGGAAGCTGGCCCAGAAACTGGGCGTGGAACAGCCCACCCTGTACTGGCAC
GTGAAGAACAAGCGGGCCCTGCTGGACGCCCTGCCCATCGAGATGCTGGACCGGCACCACACCCACAGCT
GCCCTCTGGAAGGCGAGAGCTGGCAGGACTTCCTGCGGAACAACGCCAAGAGCTACAGATGCGCCCTGCT
GAGCCACCGGGACGGCGCCAAAGTGCACCTGGGCACCAGACCCACCGAGAAGCAGTACGAGACACTGGAA
AACCAGCTGGCCTTCCTGTGCCAGCAGGGCTTCAGCCTGGAAAACGCCCTGTACGCCCTGAGCGCCGTGG
GCCACTTCACCCTGGGCTGCGTGCTGGAAGAACAGGAACACCAGGTCGCCAAAGAGGAAAGAGAGACACC
CACCACCGACAGCATGCCCCCCCTGCTGAAGCAGGCCATCGAGCTGTTCGACAGACAGGGCGCCGAGCCC
GCCTTCCTGTTCGGCCTGGAACTGATCATCTGCGGCCTCGAGAAGCAGCTGAAGTGCGAGAGCGGCGGAC
CCACCGACGCCCTGGACGACTTCGACCTGGACATGCTGCCCGCCGATGCCCTGGATGATTTTGATCTGGA
TATGCTCCCTGCTGACGCTCTCGATGACTTCGATCTCGATATGCTGCCAGGCGAGGGCAGGGGAAGTCTT
CTAACATGCGGGGACGTGGAGGAAAATCCCGGCCCCGTGTCTAAGGGCGAAGAGCTGATTAAGGAGAACA
TGCACATGAAGCTGTACATGGAGGGCACCGTGGACAACCATCACTTCAAGTGCACATCCGAGGGCGAAGG
CAAGCCCTACGAGGGCACCCAGACCATGAGAATCAAGGTGGTCGAGGGCGGCCCTCTCCCCTTCGCCTTC
GACATCCTGGCTACTAGCTTCCTCTACGGCAGCAAGACCTTCATCAACCACACCCAGGGCATCCCCGACT
TCTTCAAGCAGTCCTTCCCTGAGGGCTTCACATGGGAGAGAGTCACCACATACGAAGACGGGGGCGTGCT
GACCGCTACCCAGGACACCAGCCTCCAGGACGGCTGCCTCATCTACAACGTCAAGATCAGAGGGGTGAAC
TTCACATCCAACGGCCCTGTGATGCAGAAGAAAACACTCGGCTGGGAGGCCTTCACCGAGACGCTGTACC
CCGCTGACGGCGGCCTGGAAGGCAGAAACGACATGGCCCTGAAGCTCGTGGGCGGGAGCCATCTGATCGC
AAACGCCAAGACCACATATAGATCCAAGAAACCCGCTAAGAACCTCAAGATGCCTGGCGTCTACTATGTG
GACTACAGACTGGAAAGAATCAAGGAGGCCAACAACGAGACCTACGTCGAGCAGCACGAGGTGGCAGTGG
CCAGATACTGCGACCTCCCTAGCAAACTGGGGCACAAGCTTAATTCCGGACTCAGATCTCGAGCTGATCC
AAAAAAGAAGAGAAAGGTAGATCCAAAAAAGAAGAGAAAGGTAGATCCAAAAAAGAAGAGAAAGGTAGGA
TCCACCGGATCTAGATAACTGATCATAATCAGCCATACCACATTTGAAACCCGCTGATCAGCCTCGACTG
TGCCTTCTAGTTGCCAGCCATCTGTTGTTTGCCCCTCCCCCGTGCCTTCCTTGACCCTGGAAGGTGCCAC
TCCCACTGTCCTTTCCTAATAAAATGAGGAAATTGCATCGCATTGTCTGAGTAGGTGTCATTCTATTCTG
GGGGGTGGGGTGGGGCAGGACAGCAAGGGGGAGGATTGGGAAGACAATAGCAGGCATGCTGGGGATGCGG
TGGGCTCTATGGCTAGCCGCTGCAAGAACTCTTCCTCACGGATCCGAAGTTCCTATTCCGAAGTTCCTAT
TCTTCAAATAGTATAGGAACTTCAGCGCTCACTGGCCGTCGTTTTACAAAGGGCGAATTCACTGGCCGTC
GTTTTACAACGTCGTGACTGGGAAAACCCTGGCGTTACCCAACTTAATCGCCTTGCAGCACATCCCCCTT
TCGCCAGCTGGCGTAATAGCGAAGAGGCCCGCACCGATCGCCCTTCCCAACAGTTGCGCAGCCTGAATGG
CGAATGGCGCCTGATGCGGTATTTTCTCCTTACGCATCTGTGCGGTATTTCACACCGCATA
[95 nt withheld, positions 5802-5896]
T
[46 nt withheld, positions 5898-5943]
C
[141 nt withheld, positions 5945-6085]
CCTTTGACGTTGGAGTCCACGTTCTTT
[37 nt withheld, positions 6113-6149]
ACTCTATCTCGGGCTATTCTTTTGATTTATAAGGGATTTTGCCGATTTCGGTCTATTGGTTAAAAAATGA
GCTGATTTAACAAAAATTTAACGCGAATTTTAACAAAATATTAACGTTTACAATTTTATGGTGCACTCTC
AGTACAATCTGCTCTGATGCCGCATAGTTAAGCCAGCCCCGACACCCGCCAACACCCGCTGACGCGCCCT
GACGGGCTTGTCTGCTCCCGGCATCCGCTTACAGACAAGCTGTGACCGTCTCCGGGAGCTGCATGTGTCA
GAGGTTTTCACCGTCATCACCGAAACGCGCGAGACGAAAGGGCCTCGTGATACGCCTATTTTTATAGGTT
AATGTCATGATAATAATGGTTTCTTAGACGTCAGGTGGCACTTTTCGGGGAAATGTGCGCGGAACCCCTA
TTTGTTTATTTTTCTAAATACATTCAAATATGTATCCGCTCATGAGACAATAACCCTGATAAATGCTTCA
ATAATATTGAAAAAGGAAGAGTATGAGTATTCAACATTTCCGTGTCGCCCTTATTCCCTTTTTTGCGGCA
TTTTGCCTTCCTGTTTTTGCTCACCCAGAAACGCTGGTGAAAGTAAAAGATGCTGAAGATCAGTTGGGTG
CACGAGTGGGTTACATCGAACTGGATCTCAACAGCGGTAAGATCCTTGAGAGTTTTCGCCCCGAAGAACG
TTTTCCAATGATGAGCACTTTTAAAGTTCTGCTATGTGGCGCGGTATTATCCCGTATTGACGCCGGGCAA
GAGCAACTCGGTCGCCGCATACACTATTCTCAGAATGACTTGGTTGAGTACTCACCAGTCACAGAAAAGC
ATCTTACGGATGGCATGACAGTAAGAGAATTATGCAGTGCTGCCATAACCATGAGTGATAACACTGCGGC
CAACTTACTTCTGACAACGATCGGAGGACCGAAGGAGCTAACCGCTTTTTTGCACAACATGGGGGATCAT
GTAACTCGCCTTGATCGTTGGGAACCGGAGCTGAATGAAGCCATACCAAACGACGAGCGTGACACCACGA
TGCCTGTAGCAATGGCAACAACGTTGCGCAAACTATTAACTGGCGAACTACTTACTCTAGCTTCCCGGCA
ACAATTAATAGACTGGATGGAGGCGGATAAAGTTGCAGGACCACTTCTGCGCTCGGCCCTTCCGGCTGGC
TGGTTTATTGCTGATAAATCTGGAGCCGGTGAGCGTGGGTCTCGCGGTATCATTGCAGCACTGGGGCCAG
ATGGTAAGCCCTCCCGTATCGTAGTTATCTACACGACGGGGAGTCAGGCAACTATGGATGAACGAAATAG
ACAGATCGCTGAGATAGGTGCCTCACTGATTAAGCATTGGTAACTGTCAGACCAAGTTTACTCATATATA
CTTTAGATTGATTTAAAACTTCATTTTTAATTTAAAAGGATCTAGGTGAAGATCCTTTTTGATAATCTCA
TGACCAAAATCCCTTAACGTGAGTTTTCGTTCCACTGAGCGTCAGACCCCGTAGAAAAGATCAAAGGATC
TTCTTGAGATCCTTTTTTTCTGCGCGTAATCTGCTGCTTGCAAACAAAAAAACCACCGCTACCAGCGGTG
GTTTGTTTGCCGGATCAAGAGCTACCAACTCTTTTTCCGAAGGTAACTGGCTTCAGCAGAGCGCAGATAC
CAAATACTGTTCTTCTAGTGTAGCCGTAGTTAGGCCACCACTTCAAGAACTCTGTAGCACCGCCTACATA
CCTCGCTCTGCTAATCCTGTTACCAGTGGCTGCTGCCAGTGGCGATAAGTCGTGTCTTACCGGGTTGGAC
TCAAGACGATAGTTACCGGATAAGGCGCAGCGGTCGGGCTGAACGGGGGGTTCGTGCACACAGCCCAGCT
TGGAGCGAACGACCTACACCGAACTGAGATACCTACAGCGTGAGCTATGAGAAAGCGCCACGCTTCCCGA
AGGGAGAAAGGCGGACAGGTATCCGGTAAGCGGCAGGGTCGGAACAGGAGAGCGCACGAGGGAGCTTCCA
GGGGGAAACGCCTGGTATCTTTATAGTCCTGTCGGGTTTCGCCACCTCTGACTTGAGCGTCGATTTTTGT
GATGCTCGTCAGGGGGGCGGAGCCTATGGAAAAACGCCAGCAACGCGGCCTTTTTACGGTTCCTGGCCTT
TTGCTGGCCTTTTGCTCACATGTTCTTTCCTGCGTTATCCCCTGATTCTGTGGATAACCGTATTACCGCC
TTTGAGTGAGCTGATACCGCTCGCCGCAGCCGAACGACCGAGCGCAGCGAGTCAGTGAGCGAGGAAGCGG
AAG
Features (pLannotate 1.2.2; 31 found; start..end, strand, type, name):
      2..94      +  CDS            lacI (fragment): lac repressor; lacI; The lac repressor binds to the lac operator to inhibit transcription in E. coli. This inhibition can be relieved by adding lactose or isopropyl-β-D-thiogalactopyranoside (IPTG).
    107..128     +  protein_bind   CAP binding site: CAP binding activates transcription in the presence of cAMP. E. coli catabolite activator protein
    143..173     +  promoter       lac promoter: promoter for the E. coli lac operon
    181..197     +  protein_bind   lac operator: The lac repressor binds to the lac operator to inhibit transcription in E. coli. This inhibition can be relieved by adding lactose or isopropyl-β-D-thiogalactopyranoside (IPTG). lac repressor encoded by lacI
    253..463     +  promoter       SV40 promoter: SV40 early promoter
    485..551     +  CDS            small t antigen (fragment): SV40 (simian virus 40) small t antigen
    558..1736    +  promoter       EF-1α promoter: strong constitutive promoter for human elongation factor EF-1α
   1808..1855    +  protein_bind   FRT: FLP-mediated recombination occurs in the 8-bp core sequence TCTAGAAA (Turan and Bode, 2011). FLP recombinase from the Saccharomyces cerevisiae 2μ plasmid
   1855..1879    -  CDS            NeoR/KanR (fragment): aminoglycoside phosphotransferase confers resistance to neomycin, kanamycin, and G418 (Geneticin®)
   1897..2276    +  enhancer       CMV enhancer: human cytomegalovirus immediate early enhancer
   2278..2551    +  promoter       chicken β-actin promoter: No description available
   2552..3147    +  intron         chimeric intron (fragment): chimera between introns from chicken β-actin and rabbit β-globin
   3143..3520    +  intron         chimeric intron (fragment): chimera between introns from chicken β-actin and rabbit β-globin
   3579..4196    +  CDS            tetR: TETR2_ECOLX - Experimental evidence at protein level: Swiss-Prot protein existence level 1. TetR is the repressor of the tetracycline resistance element; its N-terminal region forms a helix-turn-helix structure and binds DNA. Binding of tetracycline to TetR reduces the repressor affinity for the tetracycline resistance gene (tetA) promoter operator sites. From Escherichia coli.
   4323..4376    +  CDS            T2A: 2A peptide from Thosea asigna virus capsid protein Eukaryotic ribosomes fail to insert a peptide bond between the Gly and Pro residues, yielding separate polypeptides.
   4377..5084    +  CDS            mTagBFP2: mTagBFP2 is a basic (constitutively fluorescent) blue fluorescent protein published in 2011, derived from Entacmaea quadricolor. It is reported to be a very rapidly-maturing monomer with very low acid sensitivity.
   5085..5105    +  misc_feature   MCS (fragment): multiple cloning site
   5109..5129    +  CDS            SV40 NLS: nuclear localization signal of SV40 (simian virus 40) large T antigen
   5133..5153    +  CDS            SV40 NLS: nuclear localization signal of SV40 (simian virus 40) large T antigen
   5157..5177    +  CDS            SV40 NLS: nuclear localization signal of SV40 (simian virus 40) large T antigen
   5248..5472    +  polyA_signal   bGH poly(A) signal: bovine growth hormone polyadenylation signal
   5479..5500    +  CDS            PuroR (fragment): puromycin N-acetyltransferase; pac from Streptomyces; confers resistance to puromycin
   5559..5579    +  CDS            lacZα (fragment): LacZα fragment of β-galactosidase; lacZ fragment
   5587..5744    +  CDS            lacZα (fragment): LacZα fragment of β-galactosidase; lacZ fragment
   5750..5801    -  misc_feature   bom (fragment): basis of mobility region from pBR322
   5820..6275    +  rep_origin     f1 ori (sequence partly withheld): f1 bacteriophage origin of replication; arrow indicates direction of (+) strand synthesis
   6276..6325    -  misc_feature   bom (fragment): basis of mobility region from pBR322
   6427..6462    -  CDS            rop (fragment): Rop protein, which maintains plasmids at low copy number; rop
   6557..6661    +  promoter       AmpR promoter: bla
   6662..7522    +  CDS            AmpR: β-lactamase; bla; confers resistance to ampicillin, carbenicillin, and related antibiotics
   7693..8281    +  rep_origin     ori: high-copy-number ColE1/pMB1/pBR322/pUC origin of replication
