[The description below was written by a language model from this plasmid's Addgene catalogue record and pLannotate feature annotations shown in this document.]
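Description:
Bxb1-GA_CAG-rtTA-T2A-mTagBFP2 is an 8.5 kb mammalian expression and synthetic-biology donor plasmid built on a pBR322/pUC-type backbone. It is maintained at high copy in E. coli through the ColE1/pUC origin and selected with ampicillin via the bla gene; an f1 origin and remnants of lac, lacZα, bom and rop sequences are also present as backbone carry-over. The record describes it as a Bxb1-GA donor, meaning it is intended for Bxb1 serine-integrase-mediated insertion into a matching genomic landing pad, with "GA" presumably denoting the central dinucleotide of the attachment site that confers orthogonality. The attachment site itself is not annotated in the feature table. The associated work concerns a platform for dual, single-copy integration of DNA payloads and gene circuits into human induced pluripotent stem cells.

The payload is driven by the CAG promoter (CMV enhancer, chicken β-actin promoter and chimeric intron) and encodes the reverse tetracycline transactivator, detected in the annotation through its TetR-derived DNA-binding portion. This is followed by a T2A ribosome-skipping peptide and mTagBFP2 carrying three C-terminal SV40 nuclear localization signals, ending in a bGH polyadenylation signal. One transcript therefore yields separate rtTA and nuclear blue fluorescent proteins, so BFP marks cells that constitutively express the transactivator needed for doxycycline-inducible circuits. Upstream of this cassette lie an SV40 promoter, an EF-1α promoter and an FRT site, with only short NeoR/KanR and PuroR fragments nearby. The record does not explain these elements, though the arrangement suggests a promoter supplied to activate a landing-pad selection marker and an FRT for later FLP-mediated removal of auxiliary sequence.
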