Addgene plasmid #229797: Bxb1-GA_CAG-rtTA-T2A-mTagBFP2
Purpose: Bxb1-GA donor plasmid for constitutive expression of reverse tetracycline transactivator (rtTA) and nuclear mTagBFP2
Depositing lab: Richard Davis. Depositing organization: Leiden University Medical Center. Publication: STRAIGHT-IN Dual: a platform for dual, single-copy integrations of DNA payloads and gene circuits into human induced pluripotent stem cells. Blanch-Asensio A, Ploessl DS, Wang NB, Mummery CL, Galloway KE, Davis RP. bioRxiv [Preprint]. 2024 Oct 17:2024.10.17.616637. doi: 10.1101/2024.10.17.616637. PubMed 39464154.
Backbone
  Vector backbone: pBR322/pUC
  Backbone size w/o insert (bp): 4700
  Vector type: Mammalian Expression, Synthetic Biology
Growth in bacteria
  Bacterial resistance: Ampicillin, 100 μg/mL
  Growth temperature: 37°C
  Growth strain: NEB Stable
  Copy number: High Copy
Gene/Insert
  Gene/Insert name: rtTA-T2A-mTagBFP2
  Species: Synthetic
  Insert size (bp): 3800
  Promoter: CAG
  Tag / fusion protein: NLS (C terminal on insert)
  Cloning method: Gibson Cloning
Terms and licenses: Academic/Nonprofit Terms; Industry Terms: Not Available to Industry
Depositor comments: Please visit https://doi.org/10.1101/2024.10.17.616637 for bioRxiv preprint.
How to cite: Bxb1-GA_CAG-rtTA-T2A-mTagBFP2 was a gift from Richard Davis (Addgene plasmid # 229797 ; http://n2t.net/addgene:229797 ; RRID:Addgene_229797)
